>Addgene plasmid #152684 | pGBW-m4133893 | addgene full sequence | sequence record 357055 | Addgene NGS Result
CACCATGAAATTTCTTGTTTTCTTAGGAATCATCACAACTGTAGCTGCATTTCACCAAGAATGTAGTTTA
CAGTCATGTACTCAACATCAACCATATGTAGTTGATGACCCGTGTCCTATTCACTTCTATTCTAAATGGT
ATATTAGAGTAGGAGCTAGAAAATCAGCACCTTTAATTGAATTGTGCGTGGATGAGGCTGGTTCTAAATC
ACCCATTCAGTACATCGATATCGGTAATTATACAGTTTCCTGTTTACCTTTTACAATTAATTGCCAGGAA
CCTAAATTGGGTAGTCTTGTAGTGCGTTGTTCGTTCTATGAAGACTTTTTAGAGTATCATGACGTTCGTG
TTGTTTTAGATTTCATCGAAAACCTTTACTTTCAGTCGATGGATTATAAGGACCACGATGGAGACTACAA
AGATCATGACATTGATTACAAGGACGACGATGACAAATAAGGATCCGCAGGCCTCTGCTAGCTTGACTGA
CTGAGATACAGCGTACCTTCAGCTCACAGACATGATAAGATACATTGATGAGTTTGGACAAACCACAACT
AGAATGCAGTGAAAAAAATGCTTTATTTGTGAAATTTGTGATGCTATTGCTTTATTTGTAACCATTATAA
GCTGCAATAAACAAGTTAACAACAACAATTGCATTCATTTTATGTTTCAGGTTCAGGGGGAGGTGTGGGA
GGTTTTTTAAAGCAAGTAAAACCTCTACAAATGTGGTATTGGCCCATCTCTATCGGTATCGTAGCATAAC
CCCTTGGGGCCTCTAAACGGGTCTTGAGGGGTTTTTTGTGCCCCTCGGGCCGGATTGCTATCTACCGGCA
TTGGCGCAGAAAAAAATGCCTGATGCGACGCTGCGCGTCTTATACTCCCACATATGCCAGATTCAGCAAC
GGATACGGCTTCCCCAACTTGCCCACTTCCATACGTGTCCTCCTTACCAGAAATTTATCCTTAAGGTCGT
CAGCTATCCTGCAGGCGATCTCTCGATTTCGATCAAGACATTCCTTTAATGGTCTTTTCTGGACACCACT
AGGGGTCAGAAGTAGTTCATCAAACTTTCTTCCCTCCCTAATCTCATTGGTTACCTTGGGCTATCGAAAC
TTAATTAACCAGTCAAGTCAGCTACTTGGCGAGATCGACTTGTCTGGGTTTCGACTACGCTCAGAATTGC
GTCAGTCAAGTTCGATCTGGTCCTTGCTATTGCACCCGTTCTCCGATTACGAGTTTCATTTAAATCATGT
GAGCAAAAGGCCAGCAAAAGGCCAGGAACCGTAAAAAGGCCGCGTTGCTGGCGTTTTTCCATAGGCTCCG
CCCCCCTGACGAGCATCACAAAAATCGACGCTCAAGTCAGAGGTGGCGAAACCCGACAGGACTATAAAGA
TACCAGGCGTTTCCCCCTGGAAGCTCCCTCGTGCGCTCTCCTGTTCCGACCCTGCCGCTTACCGGATACC
TGTCCGCCTTTCTCCCTTCGGGAAGCGTGGCGCTTTCTCATAGCTCACGCTGTAGGTATCTCAGTTCGGT
GTAGGTCGTTCGCTCCAAGCTGGGCTGTGTGCACGAACCCCCCGTTCAGCCCGACCGCTGCGCCTTATCC
GGTAACTATCGTCTTGAGTCCAACCCGGTAAGACACGACTTATCGCCACTGGCAGCAGCCACTGGTAACA
GGATTAGCAGAGCGAGGTATGTAGGCGGTGCTACAGAGTTCTTGAAGTGGTGGCCTAACTACGGCTACAC
TAGAAGAACAGTATTTGGTATCTGCGCTCTGCTGAAGCCAGTTACCTTCGGAAAAAGAGTTGGTAGCTCT
TGATCCGGCAAACAAACCACCGCTGGTAGCGGTGGTTTTTTTGTTTGCAAGCAGCAGATTACGCGCAGAA
AAAAAGGATCTCAAGAAGATCCTTTGATCTTTTCTACGGGGTCTGACGCTCAGTGGAACGAAAACTCACG
TTAAGGGATTTTGGTCATGAGATTATCAAAAAGGATCTTCACCTAGATCCTTTTAAATTAAAAATGAAGT
TTTAAATCAATCTAAAGTATATATGAGTAAACTTGGTCTGACAGTTACCAATGCTTAATCAGTGAGGCAC
CTATCTCAGCGATCTGTCTATTTCGTTCATCCATAGTTGCATTTAAATTTCCGAACTCTCCAAGGCCCTC
GTCGGAAAATCTTCAAACCTTTCGTCCGATCCATCTTGCAGGCTACCTCTCGAACGAACTATCGCAAGTC
TCTTGGCCGGCCTTGCGCCTTGGCTATTGCTTGGCAGCGCCTATCGCCAGGTATTACTCCAATCCCGAAT
ATCCGAGATCGGGATCACCCGAGAGAAGTTCAACCTACATCCTCAATCCCGATCTATCCGAGATCCGAGG
AATATCGAAATCGGGGCGCGCCTGGCCTCCGCGCCGGGTTTTGGCGCCTCCCGCGGGCGCCCCCCTCGTC
ACGGCGAGCGCTGCCACGTCAGACGAAGGGCGCAGGAGCGTCCTGATCCTTCCGCCCGGACGCTCAGGAC
AGCGGCCCGCTGCTCATAAGACTCGGCCTTAGAACCCCAGTATCAGCAGAAGGACATTTTAGGACGGGAC
TTGGGTGACTCTAGGGCACTGGTTTTCTTTCCAGAGAGCGGAACAGGCGAGGAAAAGTAGTCCCTTCTCG
GCGATTCTGCGGAGGGATCTCCGTGGGGCGGTGAACGCCGATGATTATATAAGGACGCGCCGGGTGTGGC
ACAGCTAGTTCCGTCGCAGCCGGGATTTGGGTCGCGGTTCTTGTTTGTGGATCGCTGTGATCGTCACTTG
GTGAGTAGCGGGCTGCTGGGCTGGCCGGGGCTTTCGTGGCCGCCGGGCCGCTCGGTGGGACGGAAGCGTG
TGGAGAGACCGCCAAGGGCTGTAGTCTGGGTCCGCGAGCAAGGTTGCCCTGAACTGGGGGTTGGGGGGAG
CGCAGCAAAATGGCGGCTGTTCCCGAGTCTTGAATGGAAGACGCTTGTGAGGCGGGCTGTGAGGTCGTTG
AAACAAGGTGGGGGGCATGGTGGGCGGCAAGAACCCAAGGTCTTGAGCCCTTCGCTAATGCGGGAAAGCT
CTTATTCGGGTGAGATGGGCTGGGCACCATCTGGGGACCCTGACGTGAAGTTTGTCACTGACTGGAGAAC
TCGGTTTGTCGTCTGTTGCGGGGGCGGCAGTTATGGCGGTGCCGTTGGGCAGTGCACCCGTACCTTTGGG
AGCGCGCGCCCTCGTCGTGTCGTGACGTCACCCGTTCTGTTGGCTTATAATGCAGGGTGGGGCCACCTGC
CGGTAGGTGTGCGGTAGGCTTTTCTCCGTCGCAGGACGCAGGGTTCGGGCCTAGGGTAGGCTCTCCTGAA
TCGACAGGCGCCGGACCTCTGGTGAGGGGAGGGATAAGTGAGGCGTCAGTTTCTTTGGTCGGTTTTATGT
ACCTATCTTCTTAAGTAGCTGAAGCTCCGGTTTTGAACTATGCGCTCGGGGTTGGCGAGTGTGTTTTGTG
AAGTTTTTTAGGCACCTTTTGAAATGTAATCATTTGGGTCAATATGTAATTTTCAGTGTTAGACTTGTAA
ATTGTCCGCTAAATTCTGGCCGTTTTTGGCTTTTTTGTTAGACAACATGGGTAAAAAGCCTGAACTCACC
GCGACGTCTGTCGAGAAGTTTCTGATCGAAAAGTTCGACAGCGTCTCCGACCTGATGCAGCTCTCGGAGG
GCGAAGAATCTCGTGCTTTCAGCTTCGATGTAGGAGGGCGTGGATATGTCCTGCGGGTAAATAGCTGCGC
CGATGGTTTCTACAAAGATCGTTATGTTTATCGGCACTTTGCATCCGCCGCGCTCCCGATTCCGGAAGTG
CTTGACATTGGGGAGTTCAGCGAGAGCCTGACCTATTGCATCTCCCGCCGTGCACAGGGTGTCACGTTGC
AAGACCTGCCTGAAACCGAACTGCCCGCTGTTCTGCAGCCGGTCGCGGAGGCAATGGATGCCATCGCTGC
CGCCGATCTTAGCCAGACGAGCGGGTTCGGCCCATTCGGACCGCAAGGAATCGGTCAATACACTACATGG
CGTGATTTCATATGCGCGATTGCTGATCCCCATGTGTATCACTGGCAAACTGTGATGGACGACACCGTCA
GTGCGTCCGTCGCGCAGGCTCTCGATGAGCTGATGCTTTGGGCCGAGGACTGCCCCGAAGTCCGGCACCT
CGTGCACGCGGATTTCGGCTCCAACAATGTCCTGACGGACAATGGCCGCATAACAGCGGTCATTGACTGG
AGCGAGGCGATGTTCGGGGATTCCCAATACGAGGTCGCCAACATCTTCTTCTGGAGGCCGTGGTTGGCTT
GTATGGAGCAGCAGACGCGCTACTTCGAGCGGAGGCATCCGGAGCTTGCAGGATCGCCCCGGCTCCGGGC
GTATATGCTCCGCATTGGTCTTGACCAACTCTATCAGAGCTTGGTTGACGGCAATTTCGATGATGCAGCT
TGGGCGCAGGGTCGATGCGACGCAATCGTCCGATCCGGAGCCGGGACTGTCGGGCGTACACAAATCGCCC
GCAGAAGCGCCGCCGTCTGGACCGATGGCTGTGTAGAAGTACTCGCCGATAGTGGAAACCGACGCCCCAG
CACTCGTCCGAGGGCAAAGGAATAAGCTAGTATGTAAGCCTAGTCTTAGATAATAAAATCGCTATCCATC
GAAGATGGATGTGTGTTGGTTTTTTGTGTGTGTAACGCTAGGCGCGCCTGGTGTACCGAGAACGATCCTC
TCAGTGCGAGTCTCGACGATCCATATCGTTGCTTGGCAGTCAGCCAGTCGGAATCCAGCTTGGGACCCAG
GAAGTCCAATCGTCAGATATTGTACTCAAGCCTGGTCACGGCAGCGTACCGATCTGTTTAAACCTAGATA
TTGATAGTCTGATCGGTCAACGTATAATCGAGTCCTAGCTTTTGCAAACATCTATCAAGAGACAGGATCA
GCAGGAGGCTTTCGCATGAGTATTCAACATTTCCGTGTCGCCCTTATTCCCTTTTTTGCGGCATTTTGCC
TTCCTGTTTTTGCTCACCCAGAAACGCTGGTGAAAGTAAAAGATGCTGAAGATCAGTTGGGTGCGCGAGT
GGGTTACATCGAACTGGATCTCAACAGCGGTAAGATCCTTGAGAGTTTTCGCCCCGAAGAACGCTTTCCA
ATGATGAGCACTTTTAAAGTTCTGCTATGTGGCGCGGTATTATCCCGTATTGACGCCGGGCAAGAGCAAC
TCGGTCGCCGCATACACTATTCTCAGAATGACTTGGTTGAGTATTCACCAGTCACAGAAAAGCATCTTAC
GGATGGCATGACAGTAAGAGAATTATGCAGTGCTGCCATAACCATGAGTGATAACACTGCGGCCAACTTA
CTTCTGACAACGATTGGAGGACCGAAGGAGCTAACCGCTTTTTTGCACAACATGGGGGATCATGTAACTC
GCCTTGATCGTTGGGAACCGGAGCTGAATGAAGCCATACCAAACGACGAGCGTGACACCACGATGCCTGT
AGCAATGGCAACAACCTTGCGTAAACTATTAACTGGCGAACTACTTACTCTAGCTTCCCGGCAACAGTTG
ATAGACTGGATGGAGGCGGATAAAGTTGCAGGACCACTTCTGCGCTCGGCCCTTCCGGCTGGCTGGTTTA
TTGCTGATAAATCTGGAGCCGGTGAGCGTGGGTCTCGCGGTATCATTGCAGCACTGGGGCCAGATGGTAA
GCCCTCCCGTATCGTAGTTATCTACACGACGGGGAGTCAGGCAACTATGGATGAACGAAATAGACAGATC
GCTGAGATAGGTGCCTCACTGATTAAGCATTGGTAACCGATTCTAGGTGCATTGGCGCAGAAAAAAATGC
CTGATGCGACGCTGCGCGTCTTATACTCCCACATATGCCAGATTCAGCAACGGATACGGCTTCCCCAACT
TGCCCACTTCCATACGTGTCCTCCTTACCAGAAATTTATCCTTAAGATCCCGAATCGTTTAAACTCGACT
CTGGCTCTATCGAATCTCCGTCGTTTCGAGCTTACGCGAACAGCCGTGGCGCTCATTTGCTCGTCGGGCA
TCGAATCTCGTCAGCTATCGTCAGCTTACCTTTTTGGCAGCGATCGCGGCTCCCGACATCTTGGACCATT
AGCTCCACAGGTATCTTCTTCCCTCTAGTGGTCATAACAGCAGCTTCAGCTACCTCTCAATTCAAAAAAC
CCCTCAAGACCCGTTTAGAGGCCCCAAGGGGTTATGCTATCAATCGTTGCGTTACACACACAAAAAACCA
ACACACATCCATCTTCGATGGATAGCGATTTTATTATCTAACTGCTGATCGAGTGTAGCCAGATCTAGTA
ATCAATTACGGGGTCATTAGTTCATAGCCCATATATGGAGTTCCGCGTTACATAACTTACGGTAAATGGC
CCGCCTGGCTGACCGCCCAACGACCCCCGCCCATTGACGTCAATAATGACGTATGTTCCCATAGTAACGC
CAATAGGGACTTTCCATTGACGTCAATGGGTGGAGTATTTACGGTAAACTGCCCACTTGGCAGTACATCA
AGTGTATCATATGCCAAGTACGCCCCCTATTGACGTCAATGACGGTAAATGGCCCGCCTGGCATTATGCC
CAGTACATGACCTTATGGGACTTTCCTACTTGGCAGTACATCTACGTATTAGTCATCGCTATTACCATGC
TGATGCGGTTTTGGCAGTACATCAATGGGCGTGGATAGCGGTTTGACTCACGGGGATTTCCAAGTCTCCA
CCCCATTGACGTCAATGGGAGTTTGTTTTGGCACCAAAATCAACGGGACTTTCCAAAATGTCGTAACAAC
TCCGCCCCATTGACGCAAATGGGCGGTAGGCGTGTACGGTGGGAGGTCTATATAAGCAGAGCTGGTTTAG
TGAACCGTCAGATCAGATCTTTGTCGATCCTACCATCCACTCGACACACCCGCCAGCGGCCGC
Features (pLannotate 1.2.2; 20 found; start..end, strand, type, name):
      5..367     +  CDS            NS8_SARS2: Experimental evidence at protein level: Swiss-Prot protein existence level 1. Plays a role in modulating host immune response (PubMed:31986261). Binds to IL17RA receptor, leading to IL17 pathway activation and an increased secretion of pro-inflammatory factors. Contributes to cytokine storm during COVID-19 infection. From Severe acute respiratory syndrome coronavirus 2 (2019-nCoV) (SARS-CoV-2).
    434..456     +  CDS            FLAG (fragment): FLAG® epitope tag, followed by an enterokinase cleavage site
    526..647     -  polyA_signal   SV40 poly(A) signal: SV40 polyadenylation signal
    670..739     -  CDS            large T antigen (fragment): large T antigen from SV40 (simian virus 40)
    762..808     +  terminator     T7 terminator: transcription terminator for bacteriophage T7 RNA polymerase
    838..974     +  terminator     rrnG terminator: transcription terminator from the E. coli ribosomal RNA rrnG operon (Albrechtsen et al., 1991)
   1019..1090    +  misc_feature   3' β-globin insulator: insulator downstream of the human β-globin locus (Farrell et al., 2002)
   1316..1904    -  rep_origin     ori: high-copy-number ColE1/pMB1/pBR322/pUC origin of replication
   2076..2140    -  CDS            bla(M) (fragment): β-lactamase lacking the signal sequence; bla(M); allows cytosolic expression of β-lactamase
   2404..3613    +  promoter       UbC promoter: human ubiquitin C promoter
   3623..4644    +  CDS            HygR (fragment): hygromycin B phosphotransferase confers resistance to hygromycin
   4672..4720    +  polyA_signal   poly(A) signal: synthetic polyadenylation signal
   4986..5846    +  CDS            AmpR: β-lactamase; bla; confers resistance to ampicillin, carbenicillin, and related antibiotics
   5859..5995    +  terminator     rrnG terminator: transcription terminator from the E. coli ribosomal RNA rrnG operon (Albrechtsen et al., 1991)
   6147..6218    +  misc_feature   5' β-globin insulator: insulator upstream of the human β-globin locus (Farrell et al., 2002)
   6223..6269    -  terminator     T7 terminator: transcription terminator for bacteriophage T7 RNA polymerase
   6287..6335    -  polyA_signal   poly(A) signal: synthetic polyadenylation signal
   6416..6719    +  enhancer       CMV enhancer: human cytomegalovirus immediate early enhancer
   6792..6809    -  promoter       CMV promoter (fragment): human cytomegalovirus (CMV) immediate early promoter
   6872..6923    +  promoter       CMVd2 promoter: truncated human cytomegalovirus (CMV) immediate early promoter that yields moderately reduced expression relative to the full-length promoter
