[The description below was written by a language model from this plasmid's Addgene catalogue record and pLannotate feature annotations shown in this document.]
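Description:
pGBW-m4133893 is a mammalian expression plasmid built on the pTwist_CMV_Hygro_6 backbone that carries the wild-type ORF8 accessory protein of SARS-CoV-2. It is propagated in E. coli as a high-copy plasmid through a ColE1/pUC-type origin and selected with ampicillin via a full-length β-lactamase gene. For selection in mammalian cells it contains a separate cassette in which the human ubiquitin C promoter drives hygromycin B phosphotransferase, followed by a synthetic polyadenylation signal.

The ORF8 coding sequence sits at the start of the sequenced record, immediately downstream of the CMV immediate-early enhancer and promoter elements that the annotation finds at the end of the circular map. According to the catalogue entry, the backbone supplies a C-terminal TEV-cleavable 3xFLAG tag. The feature table detects only a FLAG fragment a short distance after the ORF and does not annotate the TEV site. An SV40 poly(A) signal lies downstream of the tagged ORF, although it and an adjacent large T antigen fragment are annotated on the reverse strand. The expression unit is flanked by 5' and 3' β-globin insulator elements, and bacterial T7 and rrnG terminators plus an upstream synthetic poly(A) signal bracket the cassettes, an arrangement that generally limits transcriptional read-through between modules.

The annotation describes ORF8 as a modulator of the host immune response that binds the IL17RA receptor and promotes pro-inflammatory signalling. The construct is suited to transient or hygromycin-selected stable expression of epitope-tagged ORF8 in mammalian cells. The FLAG tag allows detection or affinity capture, and the TEV site allows the tag to be removed.
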