Addgene plasmid #152684: pGBW-m4133893
Purpose: Mammalian expression plasmid for SARS-CoV-2 ORF8 protein
Depositing lab: Ginkgo Bioworks & Benjie Chen. Depositing organization: Ginkgo Bioworks.
Backbone
  Vector backbone: pTwist_CMV_Hygro_6
  Backbone size w/o insert (bp): 6525
  Vector type: Mammalian Expression
  Selectable markers: Hygromycin
Growth in bacteria
  Bacterial resistance: Ampicillin, 100 μg/mL
  Growth temperature: 37°C
  Growth strain: DH5alpha
  Copy number: High Copy
Gene/Insert
  Gene/Insert name: SARS-CoV-2 ORF8 protein
  Species: Severe acute respiratory syndrome coronavirus 2
  Insert size (bp): 359
  Mutation: wt
  Entrez Gene: ORF8 (a.k.a. GU280_gp09)
  Promoter: CMV
  Tag / fusion protein: Cleavable TEV;3xFlag (C terminal on backbone)
  Cloning method: Unknown
Resource information
  A portion of this plasmid was derived from a plasmid made by: GinkgoBioworks
Depositor comments: NCBI reference sequence: YP_009724396.1
How to cite: pGBW-m4133893 was a gift from Ginkgo Bioworks & Benjie Chen (Addgene plasmid # 152684 ; http://n2t.net/addgene:152684 ; RRID:Addgene_152684)
